Addgene plasmid #29176: pEMS1375
Purpose: Pleiades (Ple) MiniPromoter expression pattern described in Portales-Casamar et al., PNAS, 2010 (PMID: 20807748).
Depositing lab: Elizabeth Simpson. Publication: A regulatory toolbox of MiniPromoters to drive selective expression in the brain. Portales-Casamar E, Swanson DJ, Liu L, de Leeuw CN, Banks KG, Ho Sui SJ, Fulton DL, Ali J, Amirabbasi M, Arenillas DJ, Babyak N, Black SF, Bonaguro RJ, Brauer E, Candido TR, Castellarin M, Chen J, Chen Y, Cheng JC, Chopra V, Docking TR, Dreolini L, D'Souza CA, Flynn EK, Glenn R, Hatakka K, Hearty TG, Imanian B, Jiang S, Khorasan-zadeh S, Komljenovic I, Laprise S, Liao NY, Lim JS, Lithwick S, Liu F, Liu J, Lu M, McConechy M, McLeod AJ, Milisavljevic M, Mis J, O'Connor K, Palma B, Palmquist DL, Schmouth JF, Swanson MI, Tam B, Ticoll A, Turner JL, Varhol R, Vermeulen J, Watkins RF, Wilson G, Wong BK, Wong SH, Wong TY, Yang GS, Ypsilanti AR, Jones SJ, Holt RA, Goldowitz D, Wasserman WW, Simpson EM. Proc Natl Acad Sci U S A. 2010 Sep 21. 107(38):16589-94. 10.1073/pnas.1009158107 PubMed 20807748.
Backbone
  Vector backbone: pEMS1306
  Backbone size w/o insert (bp): 16454
  Vector type: Pleiades Promoter Project [sic, Pleaides Plieades]
Growth in bacteria
  Bacterial resistance: Ampicillin, 100 μg/mL
  Growth temperature: 37°C
  Growth strain: DH5alpha
  Growth instructions: DH10B
  Copy number: High Copy
Gene/Insert
  Gene/Insert name: Ple88 (alt names: GFAP; Glial fibrillary acidic protein, astrocyte)
  Species: H. sapiens (human)
  Insert size (bp): 2217
  Entrez Gene: GFAP (a.k.a. ALXDRD)
  Tag / fusion protein: EGFP-NLS (C terminal on backbone)
  Cloning method: Restriction Enzyme; 5′ cloning site FseI (unknown if destroyed); 3′ cloning site AscI (unknown if destroyed)
  Sequencing primers: 5′ Unknown
Terms and licenses: Academic/Nonprofit Terms; Industry Terms: Not Available to Industry
How to cite: pEMS1375 was a gift from Elizabeth Simpson (Addgene plasmid # 29176 ; http://n2t.net/addgene:29176 ; RRID:Addgene_29176)
