[The description below was written by a language model from this plasmid's Addgene catalogue record.]
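Description:
pEMS1375 is a plasmid from the Pleiades Promoter Project, a collection of constructs built to test compact human regulatory sequences ("MiniPromoters") for their ability to drive region- or cell-type-selective expression in the brain. It is built on the large pEMS1306 backbone (about 16.5 kb without insert) and is maintained in E. coli as a high-copy plasmid under ampicillin selection. The record gives no feature table, so the origin of replication and the other elements that make up this sizeable backbone are not stated.

The insert is Ple88, a 2,217 bp MiniPromoter derived from the human GFAP locus, which encodes glial fibrillary acidic protein, an intermediate filament protein widely used as an astrocyte marker. It was cloned by restriction digestion between FseI and AscI sites; whether those sites survive is not recorded. Although the catalogue lists EGFP-NLS as a C-terminal "tag" on the backbone, the insert is a promoter rather than a coding sequence, so the arrangement is best understood as Ple88 sitting upstream of a backbone-encoded EGFP reporter carrying a nuclear localisation signal. Transcription from the MiniPromoter would therefore produce nuclear-concentrated green fluorescence, which makes it easier to identify and count individual expressing cells in tissue.

The stated purpose is to document the expression pattern of this MiniPromoter as characterised in the associated publication. A GFAP-derived element would be expected to target astrocytes, but the record itself does not describe the observed pattern, nor how the construct is delivered into cells or animals.
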