>Addgene plasmid #29176 | pEMS1375 | addgene partial sequence | sequence record 39500 | EGFP-N 5'-CGTCGCCGTCCAGCTCGACCAG-3'
TCGCCCTTGCTCACCATGGTGGCGGAAGTTCCTATACCTTTTGAAGAATAGGAACTTCGGCGCGCCGCGA
GCAGCGGAGGTGATGCGTCTCCTCTCCAACCTGCTCTGGCTCTGCTCGCTCCTGGGATGCGAGGGCTTTA
TGAAGGAGTGGGCTAGACTGGCGATGCCCGGGTGCCCCTGGCAACACCCCCTGGCATAGCCTGAGGGGGT
GGGGTTGGGCCGCAGCCCAGCTATGGGGAGAGCTCCCCTCACCCCACTGAGGTCACTGTGCCCAGAGGCA
GAGCTTCCTGGGCACGCCAACTCCTGCATGAGGCAGGTGGTACCTGGAGCCAGACCATGGGTCTGGGGCC
CTGACCGCTGAAGCAAGAGGACCCTCTCTCTAGGAAGGTGGGTCAAGAAAGGGTTGGTTGGACCATGATG
AATACTTACAATTATTATGCATCAATTAAAAAGGAAGGAAAGGGCTGAGTGGGGTGGCTCATGCTTGTAA
TCCCAGCACTTTGGGAGGCTGAGGCTGGAGGATTGCTTGAGCCCAGTAGGTTGAGGCTGCAGTGAGCTGT
GTTTGCGCCACTCCAGCCTGGGCAACAGA
