>Addgene plasmid #29176 | pEMS1375 | addgene partial sequence | sequence record 39650 | pEMS1307-fwd 5'-ccgcacgtctaagaaaccat-3'
AATAGGCGTATCACGAGGCCCTTTCGTCTTCAAGAATTAATTCCGATCATATTCAATAACCCTTAATGAA
TTCGAGCTCCTAGGCCGGCCCAGATGTGACTAGAGCCTAAGGAGCTCCCACCTCCCTCTCTGTGCTGGGA
CTCACAGAGGGAGACCTCAGGAGGCAGTCTGTCCATCACATGTCCAAATGCAGAGCATACCCTGGGCTGG
GCGCAGTGGCGCACAACTGTAATTCCAGCACTTTGGGAGGCTGATGTGGAAGGATCACTTGAGCCCAGAA
GTTCTAGACCAGCCTGGGCAACATGGCAAGACCCTATCTCTACAAAAAAAGTTAAAAAATCAGCCACGTG
TGGTGACACACACCTGTAGTCCCAGCTATTCAGGAGGCTGAGGTGAGGGGATCACTTAAGGCTGGGAGGT
TGAGGCTGCAGTGAGTCGTGGTTGCGCCACTGCACTCCAGCCTGGGCAACAGTGAGACCCTGTCTCAAAA
GACAAAAAAAAAAAAAAAAGAACATATCCTGGTGTGGAGTAGGGGACGCTGCTCTGACAGAGGCTCGGGG
GCCTGAGCTGGCTCTGTGA
